Addgene plasmid #52412: FOR human OCT4 TALEN
Purpose: TALEN expressing vector used to allow Knock-in of OCT4-GFP-2A-PURO knockin donor plasmid (generated by Jaenisch lab- Addgene Vector # 31939)
Depositing lab: Jacob Hanna. Depositing organization: Weizmann Institute of Science. Publication: Derivation of novel human ground state naive pluripotent stem cells. Gafni O, Weinberger L, Mansour AA, Manor YS, Chomsky E, Ben-Yosef D, Kalma Y, Viukov S, Maza I, Zviran A, Rais Y, Shipony Z, Mukamel Z, Krupalnik V, Zerbib M, Geula S, Caspi I, Schneir D, Shwartz T, Gilad S, Amann-Zalcenstein D, Benjamin S, Amit I, Tanay A, Massarwa R, Novershtern N, Hanna JH. Nature. 2013 Dec 12;504(7479):282-6. doi: 10.1038/nature12745. Epub 2013 Oct 30. PubMed 24172903.
Backbone
  Vector backbone: pTal4
  Modifications to backbone: We have modified pTal4 from Golden Gate TALEN kit by introducing CAGGS promoter (see the map and sequence)
  Vector type: TALEN
Growth in bacteria
  Bacterial resistance: Ampicillin, 100 μg/mL
  Growth temperature: 37°C
  Growth strain: DH5alpha
  Copy number: High Copy
Gene/Insert
  Gene/Insert name: HD NG NN NN NN HD NG HD NG HD HD HD NI NG
  Species: Synthetic
  Promoter: CAGGS
  Cloning method: Restriction Enzyme; 5′ cloning site BsmBI (destroyed during cloning); 3′ cloning site BsmBI (destroyed during cloning)
  Sequencing primers: 5′ tgaagattgcaaaacgtggc; 3′ ctcatcccgaactgcgtcat
Terms and licenses: Academic/Nonprofit Terms; Industry Terms: Not Available to Industry
How to cite: FOR human OCT4 TALEN was a gift from Jacob Hanna (Addgene plasmid # 52412 ; http://n2t.net/addgene:52412 ; RRID:Addgene_52412)
