[The description below was written by a language model from this plasmid's Addgene catalogue record.]
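Description:
FOR human OCT4 TALEN is a TALEN expression plasmid built on pTal4, one of the destination backbones of the Golden Gate TALEN assembly kit, which the depositors modified by introducing a CAGGS promoter so that the nuclease can be expressed in mammalian cells. It is maintained in E. coli as a high-copy plasmid under ampicillin selection. The record does not list the origin of replication, any mammalian selection marker, or other backbone elements.

The insert is a synthetic array of TAL effector repeats, recorded by its repeat-variable diresidues: HD NG NN NN NN HD NG HD NG HD HD HD NI NG. In the standard TALE code each diresidue specifies one base (HD for C, NG for T, NN for G, NI for A), so this 14-repeat array defines the DNA site recognised by the protein at the human OCT4 locus. The array was assembled into the backbone through BsmBI sites, which as type IIS sites are lost during cloning. In TALEN backbones of this kind the repeats are placed within TALE flanking regions fused to a FokI nuclease domain, although the record does not itemise these parts.

"FOR" presumably marks this as the forward member of a TALEN pair. Because FokI must dimerise to cut, it would be used with a partner TALEN binding the opposite strand, which is not described here. The stated purpose is to enable knock-in of a separately deposited OCT4-GFP-2A-PURO donor plasmid, generating an OCT4 reporter allele. The associated work concerns derivation of naive human pluripotent stem cells.
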