>Addgene plasmid #52412 | FOR human OCT4 TALEN | depositor partial sequence | sequence record 82028 | RVD's sequence not included
TTGGGAGCTCTCCCATATGGTCGACATTGATTATTGACTAGTTATTAATAGTAATCAATTACGGGGTCAT
TAGTTCATAGCCCATATATGGAGTTCCGCGTTACATAACTTACGGTAAATGGCCCGCCTGGCTGACCGCC
CAACGACCCCCGCCCATTGACGTCAATAATGACGTATGTTCCCATAGTAACGCCAATAGGGACTTTCCAT
TGACGTCAATGGGTGGAGTATTTACGGTAAACTGCCCACTTGGCAGTACATCAAGTGTATCATATGCCAA
GTACGCCCCCTATTGACGTCAATGACGGTAAATGGCCCGCCTGGCATTATGCCCAGTACATGACCTTATG
GGACTTTCCTACTTGGCAGTACATCTACGTATTAGTCATCGCTATTACCATGGTCGAGGTGAGCCCCACG
TTCTGCTTCACTCTCCCCATCTCCCCCCCCTCCCCACCCCCAATTTTGTATTTATTTATTTTTTAATTAT
TTTGTGCAGCGATGGGGGCGGGGGGGGGGGGGGGGCGCGCGCCAGGCGGGGCGGGGCGGGGCGAGGGGCG
GGGCGGGGCGAGGCGGAGAGGTGCGGCGGCAGCCAATCAGAGCGGCGCGCTCCGAAAGTTTCCTTTTATG
GCGAGGCGGCGGCGGCGGCGGCCCTATAAAAAGCGAAGCGCGCGGCGGGCGGGGAGTCGCTGCGACGCTG
CCTTCGCCCCGTGCCCCGCTCCGCCGCCGCCTCGCGCCGCCCGCCCCGGCTCTGACTGACCGCGTTACTC
CCACAGGTGAGCGGGCGGGACGGCCCTTCTCCTCCGGGCTGTAATTAGCGCTTGGTTTAATGACGGCTTG
TTTCTTTTCTGTGGCTGCGTGAAAGCCTTGAGGGGCTCCGGGAGGGCCCTTTGTGCGGGGGGAGCGGCTC
GGGGGGTGCGTGCGTGTGTGTGTGCGTGGGGAGCGCCGCGTGCGGCTCCGCGCTGCCCGGCGGCTGTGAG
CGCTGCGGGCGCGGCGCGGGGCTTTGTGCGCTCCGCAGTGTGCGCGAGGGGAGCGCGGCCGGGGGCGGTG
CCCCGCGGTGCGGGGGGGGCTGCGAGGGGAACAAAGGCTGCGTGCGGGGTGTGTGCGTGGGGGGGTGAGC
AGGGGGTGTGGGCGCGTCGGTCGGGCTGCAACCCCCCCTGCACCCCCCTCCCCGAGTTGCTGAGCACGGC
CCGGCTTCGGGTGCGGGGCTCCGTACGGGGCGTGGCGCGGGGCTCGCCGTGCCGGGCGGGGGGTGGCGGC
AGGTGGGGGTGCCGGGCGGGGCGGGGCCGCCTCGGGCCGGGGAGGGCTCGGGGGAGGGGCGCGGCGGCCC
CCGGAGCGCCGGCGGCTGTCGAGGCGCGGCGAGCCGCAGCCATTGCCTTTTATGGTAATCGTGCGAGAGG
GCGCAGGGACTTCCTTTGTCCCAAATCTGTGCGGAGCCGAAATCTGGGAGGCGCCGCCGCACCCCCTCTA
GCGGGCGCGGGGCGAAGCGGTGCGGCGCCGGCAGGAAGGAAATGGGCGGGGAGGGCCTTCGTGCGTCGCC
GCGCCGCCGTCCCCTTCTCCCTCTCCAGCCTCGGGGCTGTCCGCGGGGGGACGGCTGCCTTCGGGGGGGA
CGGGGCAGGGCGGGGTTCGGCTTCTGGCGTGTGACCGGCGGCTCTAGAGCCTCTGCTAACCATGTTCATG
CCTTCTTCTTTTTCCTACAGCTCCTGGGCAACGTGCTGGTTATTGTGCTGTCTCATCATTTTGGCAAAGA
ATTGATCTAACTCGAGAAAGATATTGTATATATCGTAACAATAGGAGGTTCAACAATGGCTTCCTCCCCT
CCAAAGAAAAAGAGAAAGGTTAGTTGGAAGGACGCAAGTGGTTGGTCTAGAATGCATGCGGATCCCATTC
GTCCGCGCAGGCCAAGTCCTGCCCGCGAGCTTCTGCCCGGACCCCAACCGGATAGGGTTCAGCCGACTGC
AGATCGTGGGGTGTCTGCGCCTGCTGGCAGCCCTCTGGATGGCTTGCCCGCTCGGCGGACGGTGTCCCGG
ACCCGGCTGCCATCTCCCCCTGCGCCCTCACCTGCGTTCTCGGCGGGCAGCTTCAGCGATCTGCTCCGTC
CGTTCGATCCGTCGCTTCTTGATACATCGCTTCTTGATTCGATGCCTGCCGTCGGCACGCCGCATACAGC
GGCTGCCCCAGCAGAGTGGGATGAGGCGCAATCGGCTCTGCGTGCAGCCGATGACCCGCCACCCACCGTG
CGTGTCGCTGTCACTGCCGCGCGGCCGCCGCGCGCCAAGCCGGCCCCGCGACGGCGTGCTGCGCAACCCT
CCGACGCTTCGCCGGCCGCGCAGGTGGATCTACGCACGCTCGGCTACAGTCAGCAGCAGCAAGAGAAGAT
CAAACCGAAGGTGCGTTCGACAGTGGCGCAGCACCACGAGGCACTGGTGGGCCATGGGTTTACACACGCG
CACATCGTTGCGCTCAGCCAACACCCGGCAGCGTTAGGGACCGTCGCTGTCACGTATCAGCACATAATCA
CGGCGTTGCCAGAGGCGACACACGAAGACATCGTTGGCGTCGGCAAACAGTGGTCCGGCGCACGCGCCCT
GGAGGCCTTGCTCACGGATGCGGGGGAGTTGAGAGGTCCGCCGTTACAGTTGGACACAGGCCAACTTGTG
AAGATTGCAAAACGTGGCGGCGTGACCGCAATGGAGGCAGTGCATGCATCGCGCAATGCACTGACGGGTG
CCCCCCTGGAGACGGGCGCCGCTACAGGGCGCGTCCCATTCGCCATTCAGGCTGCGCAACTGTTGGGAAG
GGCGATCGGTGCGGGCCTCTTCGCTATTACGCCAGCTGGCGAAAGGGGGATGTGCTGCAAGGCGATTAAG
TTGGGTAACGCCAGGGTTTTCCCAGTCACGACGTTGTAAAACGACGGCCAGTGAGCGCGCGTAATACGAC
TCACTATAGGGCGAATTGGGTACCGGGCCCCCCCTCGAGGTCCTCCAGCTTTTGTTCCCTTTAGTGAGGG
TTAATTGCGCGCTTGGCGTAATCATGGTCATAGCTGTTTCCTGTGTGAAATTGTTATCCGCTCACAATTC
CACACAACATACGAGCCGGAAGCATAAAGTGTAAAGCCTGGGGTGCCTAATGAGTGAGCTAACTCACATT
AATTGCGTTGCGCTCACTGCCCGCTTTCCACCGGTCGTCTCCAACGACCACCTCGTCGCCTTGGCCTGCC
TCGGCGGACGTCCTGCCATGGATGCAGTGAAAAAGGGATTGCCGCACGCGCCGGAATTGATCAGAAGAGT
CAATCGCCGTATTGGCGAACGCACGTCCCATCGCGTTGCCGACTACGCGCAAGTGGTTCGCGTGCTGGAG
TTTTTCCAGTGCCACTCCCACCCAGCGTACGCATTTGATGAGGCCATGACGCAGTTCGGGATGAGCAGGA
ACGGGTTGGTACAGCTCTTTCGCAGAGTGGGCGTCACCGAACTCGAAGCCCGCGGTGGAACGCTCCCCCC
AGCCTCGCAGCGTTGGGACCGTATCCTCCAGGCATCAGGGATGAAAAGGGCCAAACCGTCCCCTACTTCA
GCTCAAACACCGGATCAGGCGTCTTTGCATGCATTCGCCGATTCGCTGGAGCGTGACCTTGATGCGCCCA
GCCCAATGCACGAGGGAGATCAGACGCGGGCAAGCAGCCGTAAACGGTCCCGATCGGATCGTGCTGTCAC
CGGCCCCTCCGCACAGCAGGCTGTCGAGGTGCGCGTTCCCGAACAGCGCGATGCGCTGCATTTGCCCCTC
AGCTGGAGGGTAAAACGCCCGCGTACCAGGATCTGGGGCGGCCTCCCGGATCCGATATCTAGATCCCAGC
TAGTGAAATCTGAATTGGAAGAGAAGAAATCTGAACTTAGACATAAATTGAAATATGTGCCACATGAATA
TATTGAATTGATTGAAATCGCAAGAAATTCAACTCAGGATAGAATCCTTGAAATGAAGGTGATGGAGTTC
TTTATGAAGGTTTATGGTTATCGTGGTAAACATTTGGGTGGATCAAGGAAACCAGACGGAGCAATTTATA
CTGTCGGATCTCCTATTGATTACGGTGTGATCGTTGATACTAAGGCATATTCAGGAGGTTATAATCTTCC
AATTGGTCAAGCAGATGAAATGCAAAGATATGTCGAAGAGAATCAAACAAGAAACAAGCATATCAACCCT
AATGAATGGTGGAAAGTCTATCCATCTTCAGTAACAGAATTTAAGTTCTTGTTTGTGAGTGGTCATTTCA
AAGGAAACTACAAAGCTCAGCTTACAAGATTGAATCATATCACTAATTGTAATGGAGCTGTTCTTAGTGT
AGAAGAGCTTTTGATTGGTGGAGAAATGATTAAAGCTGGTACATTGACACTTGAGGAAGTGAGAAGGAAA
TTTAATAACGGTGAGATAAACTTTTAATAGGAGCTCGAATTTCCCCGATCGTTCAAACATTTGGCAATAA
AGTTTCTTAAAATTCACTCCTCAGGTGCAGGCTGCCTATCAGAAGGTGGTGGCTGGTGTGGCCAATGCCC
TGGCTCACAAATACCACTGAGATCTTTTTCCCTCTGCCAAAAATTATGGGGACATCATGAAGCCCCTTGA
GCATCTGACTTCTGGCTAATAAAGGAAATTTATTTTCATTGCAATAGTGTGTTGGAATTTTTTGTGTCTC
TCACTCGGAAGGACATATGGGAGGGCAAATCATTTAAAACATCAGAATGAGTATTTGGTTTAGAGTTTGG
CAACATATGCCCATATGCTGGCTGCCATGAACAAAGGTTGGCTATAAAGAGGTCATCAGTATATGAAACA
GCCCCCTGCTGTCCATTCCTTATTCCATAGAAAAGCCTTGACTTGAGGTTAGATTTTTTTTATATTTTGT
TTTGTGTTATTTTTTTCTTTAACATCCCTAAAATTTTCCTTACATGTTTTACTAGCCAGATTTTTCCTCC
TCTCCTGACTACTCCCAGTCATAGCTGTCCCTCTTCTCTTATGGAGATCCCTCGACCTGCAGGCGGCCGC
ACTAGTGATATCCCGCGGCCATGGCGGCCGGGAGCATGCGACGTCGGGCCCAATTCGCCCTATAGTGAGT
CGTATTACAATTCACTGGCCGTCGTTTTACAACGTCGTGACTGGGAAAACCCTGGCGTTACCCAACTTAA
TCGCCTTGCAGCACATCCCCCTTTCGCCAGCTGGCGTAATAGCGAAGAGGCCCGCACCGATCGCCCTTCC
CAACAGTTGCGCAGCCTGAATGGCGAATGGAAATTGTAAGCGTTAATATTTTGTTAAAATTCGCGTTAAA
TTTTTGTTAAATCAGCTCATTTTTTAACCAATAGGCCGAAATCGGCAAAATCCCTTATAAATCAAAAGAA
TAGACCGAGATAGGGT
[37 nt withheld, positions 5407-5443]
AAAGAACGTGGACTCCAACGTCAAAGG
[49 nt withheld, positions 5471-5519]
T
[91 nt withheld, positions 5521-5611]
G
[124 nt withheld, positions 5613-5736]
CCTGATGCGGTATTTTCTCCTTACGCATCTGTGCGGTATTTCACACCGCATACAGGTGGCACTTTTCGGG
GAAATGTGCGCGGAACCCCTATTTGTTTATTTTTCTAAATACATTCAAATATGTATCCGCTCATGAGACA
ATAACCCTGATAAATGCTTCAATAATATTGAAAAAGGAAGAGTATGAGTATTCAACATTTCCGTGTCGCC
CTTATTCCCTTTTTTGCGGCATTTTGCCTTCCTGTTTTTGCTCACCCAGAAACGCTGGTGAAAGTAAAAG
ATGCTGAAGATCAGTTGGGTGCACGAGTGGGTTACATCGAACTGGATCTCAACAGCGGTAAGATCCTTGA
GAGTTTTCGCCCCGAAGAACGTTTTCCAATGATGAGCACTTTTAAAGTTCTGCTATGTGGCGCGGTATTA
TCCCGTATTGACGCCGGGCAAGAGCAACTCGGTCGCCGCATACACTATTCTCAGAATGACTTGGTTGAGT
ACTCACCAGTCACAGAAAAGCATCTTACGGATGGCATGACAGTAAGAGAATTATGCAGTGCTGCCATAAC
CATGAGTGATAACACTGCGGCCAACTTACTTCTGACAACGATCGGAGGACCGAAGGAGCTAACCGCTTTT
TTGCACAACATGGGGGATCATGTAACTCGCCTTGATCGTTGGGAACCGGAGCTGAATGAAGCCATACCAA
ACGACGAGCGTGACACCACGATGCCTGTAGCAATGGCAACAACGTTGCGCAAACTATTAACTGGCGAACT
ACTTACTCTAGCTTCCCGGCAACAATTAATAGACTGGATGGAGGCGGATAAAGTTGCAGGACCACTTCTG
CGCTCGGCCCTTCCGGCTGGCTGGTTTATTGCTGATAAATCTGGAGCCGGTGAGCGTGGGTCTCGCGGTA
TCATTGCAGCACTGGGGCCAGATGGTAAGCCCTCCCGTATCGTAGTTATCTACACGACGGGGAGTCAGGC
AACTATGGATGAACGAAATAGACAGATCGCTGAGATAGGTGCCTCACTGATTAAGCATTGGTAACTGTCA
GACCAAGTTTACTCATATATACTTTAGATTGATTTAAAACTTCATTTTTAATTTAAAAGGATCTAGGTGA
AGATCCTTTTTGATAATCTCATGACCAAAATCCCTTAACGTGAGTTTTCGTTCCACTGAGCGTCAGACCC
CGTAGAAAAGATCAAAGGATCTTCTTGAGATCCTTTTTTTCTGCGCGTAATCTGCTGCTTGCAAACAAAA
AAACCACCGCTACCAGCGGTGGTTTGTTTGCCGGATCAAGAGCTACCAACTCTTTTTCCGAAGGTAACTG
GCTTCAGCAGAGCGCAGATACCAAATACTGTTCTTCTAGTGTAGCCGTAGTTAGGCCACCACTTCAAGAA
CTCTGTAGCACCGCCTACATACCTCGCTCTGCTAATCCTGTTACCAGTGGCTGCTGCCAGTGGCGATAAG
TCGTGTCTTACCGGGTTGGACTCAAGACGATAGTTACCGGATAAGGCGCAGCGGTCGGGCTGAACGGGGG
GTTCGTGCACACAGCCCAGCTTGGAGCGAACGACCTACACCGAACTGAGATACCTACAGCGTGAGCTATG
AGAAAGCGCCACGCTTCCCGAAGGGAGAAAGGCGGACAGGTATCCGGTAAGCGGCAGGGTCGGAACAGGA
GAGCGCACGAGGGAGCTTCCAGGGGGAAACGCCTGGTATCTTTATAGTCCTGTCGGGTTTCGCCACCTCT
GACTTGAGCGTCGATTTTTGTGATGCTCGTCAGGGGGGCGGAGCCTATGGAAAAACGCCAGCAACGCGGC
CTTTTTACGGTTCCTGGCCTTTTGCTGGCCTTTTGCTCACATGTTCTTTCCTGCGTTATCCCCTGATTCT
GTGGATAACCGTATTACCGCCTTTGAGTGAGCTGATACCGCTCGCCGCAGCCGAACGACCGAGCGCAGCG
AGTCAGTGAGCGAGGAAGCGGAAGAGCGCCCAATACGCAAACCGCCTCTCCCCGCGCGTTGGCCGATTCA
TTAATGCAGCTGGCACGACAGGTTTCCCGACTGGAAAGCGGGCAGTGAGCGCAACGCAATTAATGTGAGT
TAGCTCACTCATTAGGCACCCCAGGCTTTACACTTTATGCTTCCGGCTCGTATGTTGTGTGGAATTGTGA
GCGGATAACAATTTCACACAGGAAACAGCTATGACCATGATTACGCCAAGCTATTTAGGTGACACTATAG
AATACTCAAGCTATGCATCCAACGCG
