>Addgene plasmid #52412 | FOR human OCT4 TALEN | addgene partial sequence | sequence record 84693 | pCAG-F 5'-GCAACGTGCTGGTTATTGTG-3'
AAGATATTGTATATATCGTAACAATAGGAGGTTCAACAATGGCTTCCTCCCCTCCAAAGAAAAAGAGAAA
GGTTAGTTGGAAGGACGCAAGTGGTTGGTCTAGAATGCATGCGGATCCCATTCGTCCGCGCAGGCCAAGT
CCTGCCCGCGAGCTTCTGCCCGGACCCCAACCGGATAGGGTTCAGCCGACTGCAGATCGTGGGGTGTCTG
CGCCTGCTGGCAGCCCTCTGGATGGCTTGCCCGCTCGGCGGACGGTGTCCCGGACCCGGCTGCCATCTCC
CCCTGCGCCCTCACCTGCGTTCTCGGCGGGCAGCTTCAGCGATCTGCTCCGTCCGTTCGATCCGTCGCTT
CTTGATACATCGCTTCTTGATTCGATGCCTGCCGTCGGCACGCCGCATACAGCGGCTGCCCCAGCAGAGT
GGGATGAGGCGCAATCGGCTCTGCGTGCAGCCGATGACCCGCCACCCACCGTGCGTGTCGCTGTCACTGC
CGCGCGGCCGCCGCGCGCCAAGCCGGCCCCGCGACGGCGTGCTGCGCAACCCTCCGACGCTTCGCCGGCC
GCGCAGGTGGATCTACGCACGCTCGGCTACAGTCAGCAGCAGCAAGAGAAGATCAAACCGAAGGTGCGTT
CGACAGTGGCGCAGCACCACGAGGCACTGGTGGGCCATGGGTTTACACACGCGCACATCGTTGCGCTCAG
CCAACACC
