>Addgene plasmid #52412 | FOR human OCT4 TALEN | addgene partial sequence | sequence record 85575 | rb_glob_PA_term-R 5'-CCCATATGTCCTTCCGAGTG-3'
TATTGCAATGAAAATAAATTTCCTTTATTAGCCAGAAGTCAGATGCTCAAGGGGCTTCATGATGTCCCCA
TAATTTTTGGCAGAGGGAAAAAGATCTCAGTGGTATTTGTGAGCCAGGGCATTGGCCACACCAGCCACCA
CCTTCTGATAGGCAGCCTGCACCTGAGGAGTGAATTTTAAGAAACTTTATTGCCAAATGTTTGAACGATC
GGGGAAATTCGAGCTCCTATTAAAAGTTTATCTCACCGTTATTAAATTTCCTTCTCACTTCCTCAAGTGT
CAATGTACCAGCTTTAATCATTTCTCCACCAATCAAAAGCTCTTCTACACTAAGAACAGCTCCATTACAA
TTAGTGATATGATTCAATCTTGTAAGCTGAGCTTTGTAGTTTCCTTTGAAATGACCACTCACAAACAAGA
ACTTAAATTCTGTTACTGAAGATGGATAGACTTTCCACCATTCATTAGGGTTGATATGCTTGTTTCTTGT
TTGATTCTCTTCGACATATCTTTGCATTTCATCTGCTTGACCAATTGGAAGATTATAACCTCCTGAATAT
GCCTTAGTATCAACGATCACACCGTAATCAATAGGAGATCCGACAGTATAAATTGCTCCGTCTGGTTTCC
TTGATCCACCCAAATGTTTACCACGATAACCATAAACCTTCATAAAGAACTCCATCACCTTCATTTCAAG
GATTCTATCCTGAGTTGAATTTCTTGCGATTTCAATCAATTCAATATATTCATGTGGCACATATTTCAAT
TTATGTCTAAGTTCAGATTTCTTCTCTTCCAATTCAGATTTCACTAGCTGGGATCTAGATATCGGATCCG
GGAGGCCGCCCCAGATCCTGGTACGCGGGCGTTTTACCCTCCAGCTGAGGGGCAAATGCAGCGCATCGCG
CTGTTCGGGAAC
