>Addgene plasmid #52412 | FOR human OCT4 TALEN | addgene partial sequence | sequence record 89387 | TAL_F1 5'-ttggcgtcggcaaacagtgg-3'
CGGGGGAGTTGAGAGGTCCGCCGTTACAGTTGGACACAGGCCAACTTGTGAAGATTGCAAAACGTGGCGG
CGTGACCGCAATGGAGGCAGTGCATGCATCGCGCAATGCACTGACGGGTGCCCCCCTGAACCTGACCCCG
GACCAAGTGGTGGCTATCGCCAGCCACGATGGCGGCAAGCAAGCGCTCGAAACGGTGCAGCGGCTGTTGC
CGGTGCTGTGCCAGGACCATGGCCTGACCCCGGACCAAGTGGTGGCTATCGCCAGCAACGGTGGCGGCAA
GCAAGCGCTCGAAACGGTGCAGCGGCTGTTGCCGGTGCTGTGCCAGGACCATGGCCTGACCCCGGACCAA
GTGGTGGCTATCGCCAGCAACAATGGCGGCAAGCAAGCGCTCGAAACGGTGCAGCGGCTGTTGCCGGTGC
TGTGCCAGGACCATGGCCTGACCCCGGACCAAGTGGTGGCTATCGCCAGCAACAATGGCGGCAAGCAAGC
GCTCGAAACGGTGCAGCGGCTGTTGCCGGTGCTGTGCCAGGACCATGGCCTGACCCCGGACCAAGTGGTG
GCTATCGCCAGCAACAATGGCGGCAAGCAAGCGCTCGAAACGGTGCAGCGGCTGTTGCCGGTGCTGTGCC
AGGACCATGGCCTGACTCCGGACCAAGTGGTGGCTATCGCCAGCCACGATGGCGGCAAGCAAGCGCTCGA
AACGGTGCAGCGGCTGTTGCCGGTGCTGTGCCAGGACCATGGCCTGACCCCGGGACCAAGTGGTGGCTAT
CGCCAACAACGG
