>Addgene plasmid #52412 | FOR human OCT4 TALEN | addgene partial sequence | sequence record 89390 | TAL_R2 5'-ggcgacgaggtggtcgttgg-3'
AGCGCTTGCTTGCCGCCACCGTTGCTGGCGATAGCCACCACTTGGTCCGGGGTCAGGCCATGGTCCTGGC
ACAGCACCGGCAACAGCCGCTGCACCGTTTCGAGCGCTTGCTTGCCGCCAATGTTGCTGGCGATAGCCAC
CACTTGGTCCGGGGTCAGGCCATGGTCCTGGCACAGCACCGGCAACAGCCGCTGCACCGTTTCGAGCGCT
TGCTTGCCGCCATCGTGGCTGGCGATAGCCACCACTTGGTCCGGAGTCAGGCCATGGTCCTGGCACAGCA
CCGGCAACAGCCGCTGCACCGTTTCGAGCGCTTGCTTGCCGCCATCGTGGCTGGCGATAGCCACCACTTG
GTCCGGGGTCAGGCCATGGTCCTGGCACAGCACCGGCAACAGCCGCTGCACCGTTTCGAGCGCTTGCTTG
CCGCCATCGTGGCTGGCGATAGCCACCACTTGGTCCGGAGTCAGGCCATGGTCCTGGCACAGCACCGGCA
ACAGCCGCTGCACCGTTTCGAGCGCTTGCTTGCCGCCACCGTTGCTGGCGATAGCCACCACTTGGTCCGG
GGTCAGGCCATGGTCCTGGCACAGCACCGGCAACAGCCGCTGCACCGTTTCGAGCGCTTGCTTGCCGCCA
TCGTGGCTGG
